>Addgene plasmid #29003 | pEMS1051 | addgene partial sequence | sequence record 41361 | CRE-R 5'-gcaaacggacagaagcattt-3'
ATGTCCATCAGGTTCTTGCGAACCTCATCACTCGTTGCATCGACCGGTAATGCAGGCAAATTTTGGTGTA
CGGTCAGTAAATTGGACATGAAGTTCCTATACTTTCTAGAGAATAGGAACTTCAGATCTGAGTCCGGTAG
CGCCACGTGACGCGTCGCTCAGGGTGGGGTAGCCGGGAAAGGAGATGTCTGTGGTGGTTCAAAAAGCCAG
GAACCTTGAGGCTGTCAATTGTGACCCACTCCCAGGGGTCTGGGGTTTATAGTGCTCTGAGGTGGCGGGG
AATTGACAGGCACTTGCGTCCACACCCAGGCCAGACAAAGGCAAGTCTAAGATTAGCCTGCTGCAGGGGG
GCCGTCTCCAGGCTGGGCCCAAGGAATGGCCGCTGCGGCGTTCAGAGGCCAGGGTTGGATCACTGTGCCC
CTGATCACCCCCTTGTCTGTCTATCTGCTCCCTGGAGATGGGGCGGTCTCCGGGCACTAATGAGGCCACC
TTGCACCCAGGAATCTGGGAGCACAAAAGAGGCGCTGGCCTGGGACAATATGGAGGGAGGCAGCTGCTAA
TTAGGGGCGGGAGAGAGGCAGACGCGAGACCCCACATTATGTGTGTGGGGGGTGGAGCAGCCAGCAGCAG
TCCTCTCCCTCCCCTGCTTCTTGTCGCTGCTCCTGGGGACTGTCAGGCTCCAGGACCTTCTTCCTTCATG
AGCTCGAATTCGAACCCCTTCGAGCTTGGCTGGACGTAAACTCCTCTTCAGACCTAATAACTTCGTATAG
CATACATTATACGAAGTTATATTAAGGGTTATTGAATATGATCGGAATTAATTCTTGAAGAC
