>Addgene plasmid #29003 | pEMS1051 | addgene partial sequence | sequence record 43755 | oEMS2294 5'-AAGTCTAAGATTAGCCTGCTGCAGG-3'
CGTTCAGAGGCCAGGGTTGGATCACTGTGCCCCTGATCACCCCCTTGTCTGTCTATCTGCTCCCTGGAGA
TGGGGCGGTCTCCGGGCACTAATGAGGCCACCTTGCACCCAGGAATCTGGGAGCACAAAAGAGGCGCTGG
CCTGGGACAATATGGAGGGAGGCAGCTGCTAATTAGGGGCGGGAGAGAGGCAGACGCGAGACCCCACATT
ATGTGTGTGGGGGGTGGAGCA
