[The description below was written by a language model from this plasmid's Addgene catalogue record.]
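Description:
pEMS1051 is a plasmid from the Pleiades Promoter Project, a collection of human-derived MiniPromoters designed to drive selective gene expression in defined regions or cell types of the brain. It is built on the large pEMS1040 backbone (about 17.6 kb without insert) and is maintained in E. coli as a high-copy plasmid under ampicillin selection. The record does not list the origin of replication or the other elements that make up this sizeable backbone, and no feature table is available, so its detailed architecture cannot be described here.

The insert is Ple111, a 544 bp MiniPromoter derived from regulatory sequence of the human HCRT gene, which encodes hypocretin (orexin), a neuropeptide. It was cloned by restriction enzyme methods between SacI and MluI sites; whether those sites survived cloning is not recorded. The backbone supplies a Cre-EGFP-NLS reporter downstream of the MiniPromoter. This reporter is a fusion that combines Cre recombinase activity with green fluorescence and a nuclear localization signal. Cells in which the promoter is active could therefore be identified directly by nuclear fluorescence, or indirectly through Cre-mediated recombination of loxP-flanked targets.

The intended use is to test whether this compact HCRT-derived element can reproduce restricted expression in the brain. However, the record explicitly states that reporter expression under the control of this MiniPromoter has not been tested in this plasmid, so its activity and specificity remain unverified. The record also indicates that distribution is limited to academic and nonprofit users.
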