Addgene plasmid #29003: pEMS1051
Purpose: Expression of the reporter gene under the control of the MiniPromoter in this plasmid has not been tested
Depositing lab: Elizabeth Simpson. Publication: A regulatory toolbox of MiniPromoters to drive selective expression in the brain. Portales-Casamar E, Swanson DJ, Liu L, de Leeuw CN, Banks KG, Ho Sui SJ, Fulton DL, Ali J, Amirabbasi M, Arenillas DJ, Babyak N, Black SF, Bonaguro RJ, Brauer E, Candido TR, Castellarin M, Chen J, Chen Y, Cheng JC, Chopra V, Docking TR, Dreolini L, D'Souza CA, Flynn EK, Glenn R, Hatakka K, Hearty TG, Imanian B, Jiang S, Khorasan-zadeh S, Komljenovic I, Laprise S, Liao NY, Lim JS, Lithwick S, Liu F, Liu J, Lu M, McConechy M, McLeod AJ, Milisavljevic M, Mis J, O'Connor K, Palma B, Palmquist DL, Schmouth JF, Swanson MI, Tam B, Ticoll A, Turner JL, Varhol R, Vermeulen J, Watkins RF, Wilson G, Wong BK, Wong SH, Wong TY, Yang GS, Ypsilanti AR, Jones SJ, Holt RA, Goldowitz D, Wasserman WW, Simpson EM. Proc Natl Acad Sci U S A. 2010 Sep 21. 107(38):16589-94. 10.1073/pnas.1009158107 PubMed 20807748.
Backbone
  Vector backbone: pEMS1040
  Backbone size w/o insert (bp): 17590
  Vector type: Pleiades Promoter Project [sic, Pleaides Plieades]
Growth in bacteria
  Bacterial resistance: Ampicillin, 100 μg/mL
  Growth temperature: 37°C
  Growth strain: DH5alpha
  Growth instructions: DH10B
  Copy number: High Copy
Gene/Insert
  Gene/Insert name: Ple111 (alt names: HCRT; hypocretin)
  Species: H. sapiens (human)
  Insert size (bp): 544
  Entrez Gene: HCRT (a.k.a. NRCLP1, OX, PPOX)
  Tag / fusion protein: Cre-EGFP-NLS (C terminal on backbone)
  Cloning method: Restriction Enzyme; 5′ cloning site SacI (unknown if destroyed); 3′ cloning site MluI (unknown if destroyed)
  Sequencing primers: 5′ Unknown
Terms and licenses: Academic/Nonprofit Terms; Industry Terms: Not Available to Industry
How to cite: pEMS1051 was a gift from Elizabeth Simpson (Addgene plasmid # 29003 ; http://n2t.net/addgene:29003 ; RRID:Addgene_29003)
